>Addgene plasmid #129335 | pLBS.EF | addgene full sequence | sequence record 273264 | Addgene NGS Result
TGTAGTCTTATGCAATACTCTTGTAGTCTTGCAACATGGTAACGATGAGTTAGCAACATGCCTTACAAGG
AGAGAAAAAGCACCGTGCATGCCGATTGGTGGAAGTAAGGTGGTACGATCGTGCCTTATTAGGAAGGCAA
CAGACGGGTCTGACATGGATTGGACGAACCACTGAATTGCCGCATTGCAGAGATATTGTATTTAAGTGCC
TAGCTCGATACATAAACGGGTCTCTCTGGTTAGACCAGATCTGAGCCTGGGAGCTCTCTGGCTAACTAGG
GAACCCACTGCTTAAGCCTCAATAAAGCTTGCCTTGAGTGCTTCAAGTAGTGTGTGCCCGTCTGTTGTGT
GACTCTGGTAACTAGAGATCCCTCAGACCCTTTTAGTCAGTGTGGAAAATCTCTAGCAGTGGCGCCCGAA
CAGGGACTTGAAAGCGAAAGGGAAACCAGAGGAGCTCTCTCGACGCAGGACTCGGCTTGCTGAAGCGCGC
ACGGCAAGAGGCGAGGGGCGGCGACTGGTGAGTACGCCAAAAATTTTGACTAGCGGAGGCTAGAAGGAGA
GAGATGGGTGCGAGAGCGTCAGTATTAAGCGGGGGAGAATTAGATCGCGATGGGAAAAAATTCGGTTAAG
GCCAGGGGGAAAGAAAAAATATAAATTAAAACATATAGTATGGGCAAGCAGGGAGCTAGAACGATTCGCA
GTTAATCCTGGCCTGTTAGAAACATCAGAAGGCTGTAGACAAATACTGGGACAGCTACAACCATCCCTTC
AGACAGGATCAGAAGAACTTAGATCATTATATAATACAGTAGCAACCCTCTATTGTGTGCATCAAAGGAT
AGAGATAAAAGACACCAAGGAAGCTTTAGACAAGATAGAGGAAGAGCAAAACAAAAGTAAGACCACCGCA
CAGCAAGCGGCCGCTGATCTTCAGACCTGGAGGAGGAGATATGAGGGACAATTGGAGAAGTGAATTATAT
AAATATAAAGTAGTAAAAATTGAACCATTAGGAGTAGCACCCACCAAGGCAAAGAGAAGAGTGGTGCAGA
GAGAAAAAAGAGCAGTGGGAATAGGAGCTTTGTTCCTTGGGTTCTTGGGAGCAGCAGGAAGCACTATGGG
CGCAGCGTCAATGACGCTGACGGTACAGGCCAGACAATTATTGTCTGGTATAGTGCAGCAGCAGAACAAT
TTGCTGAGGGCTATTGAGGCGCAACAGCATCTGTTGCAACTCACAGTCTGGGGCATCAAGCAGCTCCAGG
CAAGAATCCTGGCTGTGGAAAGATACCTAAAGGATCAACAGCTCCTGGGGATTTGGGGTTGCTCTGGAAA
ACTCATTTGCACCACTGCTGTGCCTTGGAATGCTAGTTGGAGTAATAAATCTCTGGAACAGATTTGGAAT
CACACGACCTGGATGGAGTGGGACAGAGAAATTAACAATTACACAAGCTTAATACACTCCTTAATTGAAG
AATCGCAAAACCAGCAAGAAAAGAATGAACAAGAATTATTGGAATTAGATAAATGGGCAAGTTTGTGGAA
TTGGTTTAACATAACAAATTGGCTGTGGTATATAAAATTATTCATAATGATAGTAGGAGGCTTGGTAGGT
TTAAGAATAGTTTTTGCTGTACTTTCTATAGTGAATAGAGTTAGGCAGGGATATTCACCATTATCGTTTC
AGACCCACCTCCCAACCCCGAGGGGACCCGACAGGCCCGAAGGAATAGAAGAAGAAGGTGGAGAGAGAGA
CAGAGACAGATCCATTCGATTAGTGAACGGATCTCGACGGTATCGGTTAACTTTTAAAAGAAAAGGGGGG
ATTGGGGGGTACAGTGCAGGGGAAAGAATAGTAGACATAATAGCAACAGACATACAAACTAAAGAATTAC
AAAAACAAATTACAAAATTCAAAATTTTGGGCCCTTCCAACCTTCCAACCGGGATTGATTATTGACTAGA
TCATCGCGTGAGGCTCCGGTGCCCGTCAGTGGGCAGAGCGCACATCGCCCACAGTCCCCGAGAAGTTGGG
GGGAGGGGTCGGCAATTGAACCGGTGCCTAGAGAAGGTGGCGCGGGGTAAACTGGGAAAGTGATGTCGTG
TACTGGCTCCGCCTTTTTCCCGAGGGTGGGGGAGAACCGTATATAAGTGCAGTAGTCGCCGTGAACGTTC
TTTTTCGCAACGGGTTTGCCGCCAGAACACAGGTAAGTGCCGTGTGTGGTTCCCGCGGGCCTGGCCTCTT
TACGGGTTATGGCCCTTGCGTGCCTTGAATTACTTCCACGCCCCTGGCTGCAGTACGTGATTCTTGATCC
CGAGCTTCGGGTTGGAAGTGGGTGGGAGAGTTCGAGGCCTTGCGCTTAAGGAGCCCCTTCGCCTCGTGCT
TGAGTTGAGGCCTGGCCTGGGCGCTGGGGCCGCCGCGTGCGAATCTGGTGGCACCTTCGCGCCTGTCTCG
CTGCTTTCGATAAGTCTCTAGCCATTTAAAATTTTTGATGACCTGCTGCGACGCTTTTTTTCTGGCAAGA
TAGTCTTGTAAATGCGGGCCAAGATCTGCACACTGGTATTTCGGTTTTTGGGGCCGCGGGCGGCGACGGG
GCCCGTGCGTCCCAGCGCACATGTTCGGCGAGGCGGGGCCTGCGAGCGCGGCCACCGAGAATCGGACGGG
GGTAGTCTCAAGCTGGCCGGCCTGCTCTGGTGCCTGGCCTCGCGCCGCCGTGTATCGCCCCGCCCTGGGC
GGCAAGGCTGGCCCGGTCGGCACCAGTTGCGTGAGCGGAAAGATGGCCGCTTCCCGGCCCTGCTGCAGGG
AGCTCAAAATGGAGGACGCGGCGCTCGGGAGAGCGGGCGGGTGAGTCACCCACACAAAGGAAAAGGGCCT
TTCCGTCCTCAGCCGTCGCTTCATGTGACTCCACGGAGTACCGGGCGCCGTCCAGGCACCTCGATTAGTT
CTCGAGCTTTTGGAGTACGTCGTCTTTAGGTTGGGGGGAGGGGTTTTATGCGATGGAGTTTCCCCACACT
GAGTGGGTGGAGACTGAAGTTAGGCCAGCTTGGCACTTGATGTAATTCTCCTTGGAATTTGCCCTTTTTG
AGTTTGGATCTTGGTTCATTCTCAAGCCTCAGACAGTGGTTCAAAGTTTTTTTCTTCCATTTCAGGTGTC
GTGAGGAATTAGTCGAGGTCGACGGTATCGATAAGCTTGATATCGAATTCCTGCAGCCCGGGGGATCCAC
TAGTCTCGACTCGACAATCAACCTCTGGATTACAAAATTTGTGAAAGATTGACTGGTATTCTTAACTATG
TTGCTCCTTTTACGCTATGTGGATACGCTGCTTTAATGCCTTTGTATCATGCTATTGCTTCCCGTATGGC
TTTCATTTTCTCCTCCTTGTATAAATCCTGGTTGCTGTCTCTTTATGAGGAGTTGTGGCCCGTTGTCAGG
CAACGTGGCGTGGTGTGCACTGTGTTTGCTGACGCAACCCCCACTGGTTGGGGCATTGCCACCACCTGTC
AGCTCCTTTCCGGGACTTTCGCTTTCCCCCTCCCTATTGCCACGGCGGAACTCATCGCCGCCTGCCTTGC
CCGCTGCTGGACAGGGGCTCGGCTGTTGGGCACTGACAATTCCGTGGTGTTGTCGGGGAAGCTGACGTCC
TTTCCATGGCTGCTCGCCTGTGTTGCCACCTGGATTCTGCGCGGGACGTCCTTCTGCTACGTCCCTTCGG
CCCTCAATCCAGCGGACCTTCCTTCCCGCGGCCTGCTGCCGGCTCTGCGGCCTCTTCCGCATCTTCGCCT
TCGCCCTCAGACGAGTCGGATCTCCCTTTGGGCCGCCTCCCCGCCTGGAATTAATTCGAGCTCGGTACCT
TTAAGACCAATGACTTACAAGGCAGCTGTAGATCTTAGCCACTTTTTAAAAGAAAAGGGGGGACTGGAAG
GGCTAATTCACTCCCAACGAAGATAAGATCTGCTTTTTGCTTGTACTGGGTCTCTCTGGTTAGACCAGAT
CTGAGCCTGGGAGCTCTCTGGCTAACTAGGGAACCCACTGCTTAAGCCTCAATAAAGCTTGCCTTGAGTG
CTTCAAGTAGTGTGTGCCCGTCTGTTGTGTGACTCTGGTAACTAGAGATCCCTCAGACCCTTTTAGTCAG
TGTGGAAAATCTCTAGCAGTAGTAGTTCATGTCATCTTATTATTCAGTATTTATAACTTGCAAAGAAATG
AATATCAGAGAGTGAGAGGAACTTGTTTATTGCAGCTTATAATGGTTACAAATAAAGCAATAGCATCACA
AATTTCACAAATAAAGCATTTTTTTCACTGCATTCTAGTTGTGGTTTGTCCAAACTCATCAATGTATCTA
GAGCGGCCGCCACCGCGGTGGAGCTCCAGCTTTTGTTCCCTTTAGTGAGGGTTAATTTCGAGCTTGGCGT
AATCATGGTCATAGCTGTTTCCTGTGTGAAATTGTTATCCGCTCACAATTCCACACAACATACGAGCCGG
AAGCATAAAGTGTAAAGCCTGGGGTGCCTAATGAGTGAGCTAACTCACATTAATTGCGTTGCGCTCACTG
CCCGCTTTCCAGTCGGGAAACCTGTCGTGCCAGCTGCATTAATGAATCGGCCAACGCGCGGGGAGAGGCG
GTTTGCGTATTGGGCGCTCTTCCGCTTCCTCGCTCACTGACTCGCTGCGCTCGGTCGTTCGGCTGCGGCG
AGCGGTATCAGCTCACTCAAAGGCGGTAATACGGTTATCCACAGAATCAGGGGATAACGCAGGAAAGAAC
ATGTGAGCAAAAGGCCAGCAAAAGGCCAGGAACCGTAAAAAGGCCGCGTTGCTGGCGTTTTTCCATAGGC
TCCGCCCCCCTGACGAGCATCACAAAAATCGACGCTCAAGTCAGAGGTGGCGAAACCCGACAGGACTATA
AAGATACCAGGCGTTTCCCCCTGGAAGCTCCCTCGTGCGCTCTCCTGTTCCGACCCTGCCGCTTACCGGA
TACCTGTCCGCCTTTCTCCCTTCGGGAAGCGTGGCGCTTTCTCATAGCTCACGCTGTAGGTATCTCAGTT
CGGTGTAGGTCGTTCGCTCCAAGCTGGGCTGTGTGCACGAACCCCCCGTTCAGCCCGACCGCTGCGCCTT
ATCCGGTAACTATCGTCTTGAGTCCAACCCGGTAAGACACGACTTATCGCCACTGGCAGCAGCCACTGGT
AACAGGATTAGCAGAGCGAGGTATGTAGGCGGTGCTACAGAGTTCTTGAAGTGGTGGCCTAACTACGGCT
ACACTAGAAGAACAGTATTTGGTATCTGCGCTCTGCTGAAGCCAGTTACCTTCGGAAAAAGAGTTGGTAG
CTCTTGATCCGGCAAACAAACCACCGCTGGTAGCGGTGGTTTTTTTGTTTGCAAGCAGCAGATTACGCGC
AGAAAAAAAGGATCTCAAGAAGATCCTTTGATCTTTTCTACGGGGTCTGACGCTCAGTGGAACGAAAACT
CACGTTAAGGGATTTTGGTCATGAGATTATCAAAAAGGATCTTCACCTAGATCCTTTTAAATTAAAAATG
AAGTTTTAAATCAATCTAAAGTATATATGAGTAAACTTGGTCTGACAGTTACCAATGCTTAATCAGTGAG
GCACCTATCTCAGCGATCTGTCTATTTCGTTCATCCATAGTTGCCTGACTCCCCGTCGTGTAGATAACTA
CGATACGGGAGGGCTTACCATCTGGCCCCAGTGCTGCAATGATACCGCGAGACCCACGCTCACCGGCTCC
AGATTTATCAGCAATAAACCAGCCAGCCGGAAGGGCCGAGCGCAGAAGTGGTCCTGCAACTTTATCCGCC
TCCATCCAGTCTATTAATTGTTGCCGGGAAGCTAGAGTAAGTAGTTCGCCAGTTAATAGTTTGCGCAACG
TTGTTGCCATTGCTACAGGCATCGTGGTGTCACGCTCGTCGTTTGGTATGGCTTCATTCAGCTCCGGTTC
CCAACGATCAAGGCGAGTTACATGATCCCCCATGTTGTGCAAAAAAGCGGTTAGCTCCTTCGGTCCTCCG
ATCGTTGTCAGAAGTAAGTTGGCCGCAGTGTTATCACTCATGGTTATGGCAGCACTGCATAATTCTCTTA
CTGTCATGCCATCCGTAAGATGCTTTTCTGTGACTGGTGAGTACTCAACCAAGTCATTCTGAGAATAGTG
TATGCGGCGACCGAGTTGCTCTTGCCCGGCGTCAATACGGGATAATACCGCGCCACATAGCAGAACTTTA
AAAGTGCTCATCATTGGAAAACGTTCTTCGGGGCGAAAACTCTCAAGGATCTTACCGCTGTTGAGATCCA
GTTCGATGTAACCCACTCGTGCACCCAACTGATCTTCAGCATCTTTTACTTTCACCAGCGTTTCTGGGTG
AGCAAAAACAGGAAGGCAAAATGCCGCAAAAAAGGGAATAAGGGCGACACGGAAATGTTGAATACTCATA
CTCTTCCTTTTTCAATATTATTGAAGCATTTATCAGGGTTATTGTCTCATGAGCGGATACATATTTGAAT
GTATTTAGAAAAATAAACAAATAGGGGTTCCGCGCACATTTCCCCGAAAAGTGCCACCTAAATTGTAAGC
GTTAATATTTTGTTAAAATTCGCGTTAAATTTTTGTTAAATCAGCTCATTTTTTAACCAATAGGCCGAAA
TCGGCAAAATCCCTTATAAATCAAAAGAATAGACCGAGATAGGGT
[37 nt withheld, positions 6696-6732]
AAAGAACGTGGACTCCAACGTCAAAGG
[49 nt withheld, positions 6760-6808]
T
[91 nt withheld, positions 6810-6900]
G
[124 nt withheld, positions 6902-7025]
CCCATTCGCCATTCAGGCTGCGCAACTGTTGGGAAGGGCGATCGGTGCGGGCCTCTTCGCTATTACGCCA
GCTGGCGAAAGGGGGATGTGCTGCAAGGCGATTAAGTTGGGTAACGCCAGGGTTTTCCCAGTCACGACGT
TGTAAAACGACGGCCAGTGAATTGTAATACGACTCACTATAGGGCGAATTGGGTACCACGCG
Features (pLannotate 1.2.2; 25 found; start..end, strand, type, name):
      1..227     +  promoter       RSV promoter: Rous sarcoma virus enhancer/promoter
    228..408     +  LTR            5' LTR (truncated): truncated 5' long terminal repeat (LTR) from HIV-1
    455..580     +  misc_feature   HIV-1 Ψ: packaging signal of human immunodeficiency virus type 1
    564..927     +  CDS            HIV-1 gag (fragment): gag protein from human immunodeficiency virus 1; gag
   1073..1306    +  misc_feature   RRE: The Rev response element (RRE) of HIV-1 allows for Rev-dependent mRNA export from the nucleus to the cytoplasm.
   1683..1783    +  CDS            Rev (fragment): human immunodeficiency virus 1 (HIV-1) Rev protein; rev; enhances nuclear export of unspliced and incompletely spliced viral mRNAs
   1802..1918    +  misc_feature   cPPT/CTS: central polypurine tract and central termination sequence of HIV-1
   1973..3154    +  promoter       EF-1α promoter: strong constitutive promoter for human elongation factor EF-1α
   3163..3224    -  misc_feature   MCS (fragment): pBluescript multiple cloning site
   3236..3824    +  misc_feature   WPRE: woodchuck hepatitis virus posttranscriptional regulatory element
   3845..3982    +  CDS            nef (fragment): NEF_HV1LA - Experimental evidence at protein level: Swiss-Prot protein existence level 1. Extracellular Nef protein targets CD4(+) T-lymphocytes for apoptosis by interacting with CXCR4 surface receptors. From Human immunodeficiency virus type 1 group M subtype B (isolate Lai) (HIV-1).
   3968..4148    +  LTR            5' LTR (truncated): truncated 5' long terminal repeat (LTR) from HIV-1
   4220..4301    +  polyA_signal   SV40 poly(A) signal: SV40 polyadenylation signal
   4337..4366    -  misc_feature   MCS (fragment): pBluescript multiple cloning site
   4379..4397    -  promoter       T3 promoter: promoter for bacteriophage T3 RNA polymerase
   4442..4458    -  protein_bind   lac operator: The lac repressor binds to the lac operator to inhibit transcription in E. coli. This inhibition can be relieved by adding lactose or isopropyl-β-D-thiogalactopyranoside (IPTG). lac repressor encoded by lacI
   4466..4496    -  promoter       lac promoter: promoter for the E. coli lac operon
   4511..4532    -  protein_bind   CAP binding site: CAP binding activates transcription in the presence of cAMP. E. coli catabolite activator protein
   4545..4637    -  CDS            lacI (fragment): lac repressor; lacI; The lac repressor binds to the lac operator to inhibit transcription in E. coli. This inhibition can be relieved by adding lactose or isopropyl-β-D-thiogalactopyranoside (IPTG).
   4820..5408    -  rep_origin     ori: high-copy-number ColE1/pMB1/pBR322/pUC origin of replication
   5579..6439    -  CDS            AmpR: β-lactamase; bla; confers resistance to ampicillin, carbenicillin, and related antibiotics
   6440..6544    -  promoter       AmpR promoter: bla
   6597..7025    -  rep_origin     f1 ori (sequence partly withheld): f1 bacteriophage origin of replication; arrow indicates direction of (+) strand synthesis
   7030..7187    -  CDS            lacZα (fragment): LacZα fragment of β-galactosidase; lacZ fragment
   7190..7208    +  promoter       T7 promoter: promoter for bacteriophage T7 RNA polymerase
