[The description below was written by a language model from this plasmid's Addgene catalogue record and pLannotate feature annotations shown in this document.]
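Description:
pLBS.EF is an empty lentiviral transfer vector of about 7.2 kb, built on a pBluescript-type bacterial backbone and intended for delivering a user-supplied transgene into mammalian cells. The record lists no insert, and the feature table agrees: a strong constitutive human EF-1α promoter is followed directly by a short fragment of the pBluescript multiple cloning site and then a WPRE, so a gene of interest would be placed by restriction cloning between the promoter and the WPRE, which enhances expression of the resulting transcript. The specific cloning sites are not stated.

The viral portion has a third-generation-style layout. An RSV enhancer/promoter replaces the U3 region of the 5′ LTR and drives Tat-independent transcription of the genomic RNA in packaging cells. It is followed by the HIV-1 Ψ packaging signal extending into a gag fragment, the Rev response element for Rev-dependent nuclear export, and the cPPT/CTS, which improves transduction efficiency. Downstream of the expression cassette lie a nef fragment and a second truncated LTR, which is consistent with a self-inactivating design although the record does not say so explicitly, followed by an SV40 polyadenylation signal. No mammalian selection marker or reporter is annotated.

In bacteria the plasmid replicates at high copy from a ColE1/pUC-type origin and is selected with ampicillin through the β-lactamase gene. It is maintained in a recombination-reducing strain suited to repeat-containing LTR vectors. Backbone remnants include an f1 origin, T3 and T7 promoters, and lac promoter/operator and lacZα fragments. The vector was deposited in connection with work on live-cell imaging using a fluorescent ATP indicator protein, presumably as the parent for such expression constructs.
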