Addgene plasmid #129335: pLBS.EF
Purpose: Lentivirus vector
Depositing lab: Yasushi Okada. Depositing organization: RIKEN Center for Biosystems Dynamics Research, Kobe. Publication: Live cell imaging of metabolic heterogeneity by quantitative fluorescent ATP indicator protein, QUEEN-37C. Yaginuma H, Okada Y. bioRxiv 2021.10.08.463131 10.1101/2021.10.08.463131.
Backbone
  Vector backbone: pLBS.EF
  Vector type: Lentiviral
Growth in bacteria
  Bacterial resistance: Ampicillin, 100 μg/mL
  Growth temperature: 37°C
  Growth strain: NEB Stable
  Copy number: High Copy
Gene/Insert
  Gene/Insert name: unspecified
  Cloning method: Restriction Enzyme; 5′ cloning site Unknown (unknown if destroyed)
Terms and licenses: Academic/Nonprofit Terms; Industry Terms: Not Available to Industry
Depositor comments: Depositor Adm #1114 . Please visit https://www.biorxiv.org/content/10.1101/2021.10.08.463131v1 for bioRxiv preprint.
How to cite: pLBS.EF was a gift from Yasushi Okada (Addgene plasmid # 129335 ; http://n2t.net/addgene:129335 ; RRID:Addgene_129335)
